Addgene plasmid #114729: pT2K-CAGGS-U6-sgRNA-M5-U6-sgRNA-M7-U6-sgRNA-M9-IRES-CFP
Purpose: 3 sgRNAs targeting a sequence upstream of the initiator ATG of the cellular Myc gene
Depositing lab: Martine Roussel. Depositing organization: St. Jude Children's Research Hospital. Publication: Mouse medulloblastoma driven by CRISPR activation of cellular Myc. Vo BT, Kwon JA, Li C, Finkelstein D, Xu B, Orr BA, Sherr CJ, Roussel MF. Sci Rep. 2018 Jun 7;8(1):8733. doi: 10.1038/s41598-018-24956-1. PubMed 29880921.
Backbone
  Vector backbone: pT2K-CAGGS-IRES-CFP
  Vector type: Mammalian Expression, CRISPR
  Selectable markers: CFP
Growth in bacteria
  Bacterial resistance: Ampicillin, 100 μg/mL
  Growth temperature: 37°C
  Growth strain: DH5alpha
  Copy number: High Copy
Gene/Insert
  Gene/Insert name: sgRNA M5, sgRNA M7, sgRNA M9
  gRNA/shRNA sequence: GGCAGGGCTTCGCCGACGCT & aaatagagagaggtggggaa & ACACCCCGGAGCCGGAGTAC
  Species: M. musculus (mouse)
  Cloning method: Gibson Cloning
  Sequencing primers: 5′ unknown
Terms and licenses: Academic/Nonprofit Terms; Industry Terms: Not Available to Industry
How to cite: pT2K-CAGGS-U6-sgRNA-M5-U6-sgRNA-M7-U6-sgRNA-M9-IRES-CFP was a gift from Martine Roussel (Addgene plasmid # 114729 ; http://n2t.net/addgene:114729 ; RRID:Addgene_114729)
