[The description below was written by a language model from this plasmid's Addgene catalogue record and pLannotate feature annotations shown in this document.]
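Description:
pT2K-CAGGS-U6-sgRNA-M5-U6-sgRNA-M7-U6-sgRNA-M9-IRES-CFP is a mammalian expression/CRISPR plasmid built on the pT2K-CAGGS-IRES-CFP backbone, which the feature table shows to rest on a pBluescript-type framework. It is propagated in E. coli as a high-copy plasmid through a ColE1/pUC origin with ampicillin selection (AmpR under its own bla promoter). It also retains an f1 phage origin, lacZα and lac regulatory remnants, and flanking T7 and T3 promoters. The "pT2K" name suggests a Tol2 transposon-type vector, but no transposon arms are annotated. Unannotated stretches of about 2.4 kb and 0.9 kb flank the payload, and the record does not identify them.

The payload consists of three tandem guide RNA cassettes, each pairing a human U6 RNA polymerase III promoter with a Streptococcus pyogenes Cas9 gRNA scaffold. They carry guides M5, M7 and M9, which target sequences upstream of the initiator ATG of the mouse cellular Myc gene. These cassettes, inserted by Gibson cloning, lie in the opposite orientation to, and immediately upstream of, the CAGGS promoter (CMV enhancer, chicken β-actin promoter and chimeric intron). That promoter drives an EMCV IRES followed by ECFP and a rabbit β-globin polyadenylation signal. No protein-coding insert is annotated ahead of the IRES, so CFP serves simply as a fluorescent marker for cells that received the plasmid. The short "small t antigen" and HBB hits are probably annotation artefacts of spacer and globin-derived sequence.

No Cas9 or dCas9 activator is encoded, so one must be supplied separately. The associated publication indicates use in CRISPR activation of endogenous Myc to model mouse medulloblastoma.
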