Features (pLannotate 1.2.2; 28 found; start..end, strand, type, name):
     34..462     -  rep_origin     f1 ori (sequence partly withheld): f1 bacteriophage origin of replication; arrow indicates direction of (+) strand synthesis
    467..622     -  CDS            lacZα (fragment): LacZα fragment of β-galactosidase; lacZ fragment
    630..648     +  promoter       T7 promoter: promoter for bacteriophage T7 RNA polymerase
   3056..3074    -  CDS            small t antigen (fragment): SV40 (simian virus 40) small t antigen
   3092..3167    -  misc_RNA       gRNA scaffold: guide RNA scaffold for the Streptococcus pyogenes CRISPR/Cas9 system
   3197..3437    -  promoter       U6 promoter: RNA polymerase III promoter for human U6 snRNA
   3446..3464    -  CDS            small t antigen (fragment): SV40 (simian virus 40) small t antigen
   3482..3557    -  misc_RNA       gRNA scaffold: guide RNA scaffold for the Streptococcus pyogenes CRISPR/Cas9 system
   3587..3827    -  promoter       U6 promoter: RNA polymerase III promoter for human U6 snRNA
   3840..3858    -  CDS            small t antigen (fragment): SV40 (simian virus 40) small t antigen
   3876..3951    -  misc_RNA       gRNA scaffold: guide RNA scaffold for the Streptococcus pyogenes CRISPR/Cas9 system
   3980..4220    -  promoter       U6 promoter: RNA polymerase III promoter for human U6 snRNA
   4223..4602    +  enhancer       CMV enhancer: human cytomegalovirus immediate early enhancer
   4604..4880    +  promoter       chicken β-actin promoter: No description available
   4881..5901    +  intron         chimeric intron: chimera between introns from chicken β-actin and rabbit β-globin
   5899..5982    +  CDS            HBB (fragment): HBB_LEPEU - Experimental evidence at protein level: Swiss-Prot protein existence level 1. Involved in oxygen transport from the lung to the various peripheral tissues. From Lepus europaeus (European hare).
   6006..6566    +  misc_feature   IRES: internal ribosome entry site (IRES) of the encephalomyocarditis virus (EMCV)
   6569..7288    +  CDS            ECFP: enhanced CFP mammalian codon-optimized
   7391..7446    +  polyA_signal   β-globin poly(A) signal: rabbit β-globin polyadenylation signal (Gil and Proudfoot, 1987)
   8347..8387    -  misc_feature   MCS (fragment): pBluescript multiple cloning site
   8400..8418    -  promoter       T3 promoter: promoter for bacteriophage T3 RNA polymerase
   8463..8479    -  protein_bind   lac operator: The lac repressor binds to the lac operator to inhibit transcription in E. coli. This inhibition can be relieved by adding lactose or isopropyl-β-D-thiogalactopyranoside (IPTG). lac repressor encoded by lacI
   8487..8517    -  promoter       lac promoter: promoter for the E. coli lac operon
   8532..8553    -  protein_bind   CAP binding site: CAP binding activates transcription in the presence of cAMP. E. coli catabolite activator protein
   8566..8658    -  CDS            lacI (fragment): lac repressor; lacI; The lac repressor binds to the lac operator to inhibit transcription in E. coli. This inhibition can be relieved by adding lactose or isopropyl-β-D-thiogalactopyranoside (IPTG).
   8841..9429    -  rep_origin     ori: high-copy-number ColE1/pMB1/pBR322/pUC origin of replication
   9600..10460   -  CDS            AmpR: β-lactamase; bla; confers resistance to ampicillin, carbenicillin, and related antibiotics
  10461..10565   -  promoter       AmpR promoter: bla
>Addgene plasmid #114729 | pT2K-CAGGS-U6-sgRNA-M5-U6-sgRNA-M7-U6-sgRNA-M9-IRES-CFP | addgene full sequence | sequence record 222610 | Addgene  NGS Result
CCACCTAAATTGTAAGCGTTAATATTTTGTTAAAATTCGCGTTAAATTTTTGTTAAATCAGCTCATTTTT
TAACCAATAGGCCGAAATCGGCAAAATCCCTTATAAATCAAAAGAATAGACCGAGATAGGGT
[37 nt withheld, positions 133-169]
AAAGAACGTGGACTCCAACGTCAAAGG
[49 nt withheld, positions 197-245]
T
[91 nt withheld, positions 247-337]
G
[124 nt withheld, positions 339-462]
CCCATTCGCCATTCAGGCTGCGCAACTGTTGGGAAGGGCGATCGGTGCGGGCCTCTTCGCTATTACGCCA
GCTGGCGAAAGGGGGATGTGCTGCAAGGCGATTAAGTTGGGTAACGCCAGGGTTTTCCCAGTCACGACGT
TGTAAAACGACGGCCAGTGAGCGCGCGTAATACGACTCACTATAGGGCGAATTGGGTACCAAATAGTAGG
AATTACCCACCTGTACAAGTGCTGAAAACTTGGATGAATAAGCCCGTTTGCCATTTTCTACTGCTATTTT
AAATCTTTTCTGTATTTGTCTGCATTTGTCTTTACCCTTGAATAAATGTTTTAGTTGTTTTTTTTCAATT
ATGACTGTGTTTAACAGACATTATTACAATAATATGTAATAGTAGTACACACTATTATTATGTAATAGTA
CTTGTTGACTGTATTTGAGAACTGGACCGAGTGAGTGTTACGTCACCCATTCAAAATGACTTACTTCTGG
CTCCAACAAAATGAAGTTAATTCAGTTGCCATTTTTCACTGTATGGACATCGCCGTGTTGGAGCTAGACG
TTGCCAATAAGCAAGAAAGAGCCGAGATGCGTCGAGTCTGAGTCACCGTTCCTATGGCAACCCCTCTAAC
CAATCAGAAGTAAGCTTGTTGGAAGTCCACAGCCTACCACTTGAAAGCGGGCTGCACAAAATCTGTCAAA
CGTTTTGAACGTTGGATGTGAGAGCACATACTTTTATTAAGGCATCTGGTTGGTCAGTTTATAATATCAA
CAACTTGGGCTACAGAAAAGAAAAGTTATTACAGAAATTATGATTAACAAGTACATGTTAAATAAAGATT
TTAATATGAATGCCACCACTGGAGCATTCATGCCATTTGGAGCTTCTTCCTGTTTGGATCACTAGAAGGA
GGAGGTCACTCATTACAGTTCTCATATACAGTCGTTGGTTGGTTGGTTGGTTGGTAGATTGATTGATTGA
TTGATTGATTGATTGATTGATTGATTGATTGATTGATTGATTGATTGATTGATTGATTGATTGGTAGTCA
AAATAAGAAATAATTTCCACAGATTCATTACAGAAATGATTAAATGCATACATAAAAAACTGGGGGGGGG
GGGNATACAACAACACACTTAAGTCACATTTGCCTACGTAAAGAAAAGTAAAGAAAATCAATAGCTATAT
TTTACATCTCCTTTTTTTGCTGTCTTTTAATTAGCCTTGTTTTGCTGTTATCTTGATTGAAACTGTAACT
TCTTCACCTGCTTCTTTTCTTTGTAGGTTTTGCCAGCCCAGAAACAGGCATGGCTGTGCAAGGCCAGAGC
ACCATGCACAATGCGCTGCATGTCTTCATGAACGGCTCAATGTCCTCAGTCCAGGGCTCAGCCAACGACC
CCATCTTCCTCCTTCACCATGCTTTCATTGACAGGTAACAAACACGTCATGACATTAGACTGCACAGTTT
TTGACAAAGTTCATACAATCTGTTGTTTATAGCTGCTACAATTAGTGAAGTTTGTGAATGTACTTGGATG
AGCAGCGAAAGATCAATTGAGATCAATTGTTAGAGTTTGGTTGCCCTGCAGAGCAAAGAACAAAAAATAA
TCTGGTGGCTTTACTGCGTGAGGTTATTATTGGTGGAATAGAAACACAAAACATAATTGCATTTATTTGT
TTAATTTTTTATCTTATCTTAACTTTCATCTTGCATATTTGTTTCTTACATCATTTCTAGCATCTTTGAG
CGCTGGCTAAGAACTCATCAGCCTCCCCGGTCCATCTACCCACGTACCAATGCACCAATTGGCCACAATG
ACGGCTACTACATGGTGCCATTCCTTCCTCTTTATAGGAATGGAGACTACCTCCTGTCCAACAATGCTCT
TGGATACGAGTACGCCTACCTGTTGGACCCAGGTCATTGCACAACACCAGAAATGCCCTCTGATCTGCAA
AAGACGTGAATATCTGTTCAGACACCCATATCCACTCTGTTCCACACAGGTCAGAGGTTTGTCCAGGAGT
TCTTGACAGAGGTGTAAAAAGTACTCAAAAATTTTACTCAAGTGAAAGTACAAGTACTTAGGGAAAATTT
TACTCAATTAAAAGTAAAAGTATCTGGCTAGAATCTTACTTGAGTAAAAGTAAAAAAGTACTCCATTAAA
ATTGTACTTGAGTATTAAGGAAGTAAAAGTAAAAGCAAGAAAGAAAACTAGAGATTCTTGTTTAAGCTTT
TAATCTCAAAAAACATTAAATGAAATGCATACAAGGTTTTATCCTGCTTTAGAACTGTTTGTATTTAATT
ATCAAACTATAAGACAGACAATCTAATGCCAGTACACGCTACTCAAAGTTGTAAAACCTCAGATTTAACT
TCAGTAGAAGCTGATTCTCAAAATTGTTAGTGTCAAGCCTAGCTCTTTTGGGGCTGAAAAGCAATCCTGC
AGTGCTGAAAAGCCTCTCACAGGCAGCCGATGCGGGAAGAGGTGTATTAGTCTTGATAGAGAGGCTGCAA
ATAGCAGGAAACGTGAGCAGAGACTCCCTGGTGTCTGAAACACAGGCCAGATGGGCCCTCGTCGACCAAT
TCCCACTCCTTTCAAGACCTAGCTAGCGAATTCAAAAAAGCACCGACTCGGTGCCACTTTTTCAAGTTGA
TAACGGACTAGCCTTATTTTAACTTGCTATTTCTAGCTCTAAAACTTCCCCACCTCTCTCTATTTCGGTG
TTTCGTCCTTTCCACAAGATATATAAAGCCAAGAAATCGAAATACTTTCAAGTTACGGTAAGCATATGAT
AGTCCATTTTAAAACATAATTTTAAAACTGCAAACTACCCAAGAAATTATTACTTTCTACGTCACGTATT
TTGTACTAATATCTTTGTGTTTACAGTCAAATTAATTCTAATTATCTCTCTAACAGCCTTGTATCGTATA
TGCAAATATGAAGGAATCATGGGAAATAGGCCCTCCCAATTCCCACTCCTTTCAAGACCTAGCTAGCGAA
TTCAAAAAAGCACCGACTCGGTGCCACTTTTTCAAGTTGATAACGGACTAGCCTTATTTTAACTTGCTAT
TTCTAGCTCTAAAACGTACTCCGGCTCCGGGGTGTCGGTGTTTCGTCCTTTCCACAAGATATATAAAGCC
AAGAAATCGAAATACTTTCAAGTTACGGTAAGCATATGATAGTCCATTTTAAAACATAATTTTAAAACTG
CAAACTACCCAAGAAATTATTACTTTCTACGTCACGTATTTTGTACTAATATCTTTGTGTTTACAGTCAA
ATTAATTCTAATTATCTCTCTAACAGCCTTGTATCGTATATGCAAATATGAAGGAATCATGGGAAATAGG
CCCTCTCGACCAATTCCCACTCCTTTCAAGACCTAGCTAGCGAATTCAAAAAAGCACCGACTCGGTGCCA
CTTTTTCAAGTTGATAACGGACTAGCCTTATTTTAACTTGCTATTTCTAGCTCTAAAACAGCGTCGGCGA
AGCCCTGCCGGTGTTTCGTCCTTTCCACAAGATATATAAAGCCAAGAAATCGAAATACTTTCAAGTTACG
GTAAGCATATGATAGTCCATTTTAAAACATAATTTTAAAACTGCAAACTACCCAAGAAATTATTACTTTC
TACGTCACGTATTTTGTACTAATATCTTTGTGTTTACAGTCAAATTAATTCTAATTATCTCTCTAACAGC
CTTGTATCGTATATGCAAATATGAAGGAATCATGGGAAATAGGCCCTCTCGACATTGATTATTGACTAGT
TATTAATAGTAATCAATTACGGGGTCATTAGTTCATAGCCCATATATGGAGTTCCGCGTTACATAACTTA
CGGTAAATGGCCCGCCTGGCTGACCGCCCAACGACCCCCGCCCATTGACGTCAATAATGACGTATGTTCC
CATAGTAACGCCAATAGGGACTTTCCATTGACGTCAATGGGTGGAGTATTTACGGTAAACTGCCCACTTG
GCAGTACATCAAGTGTATCATATGCCAAGTACGCCCCCTATTGACGTCAATGACGGTAAATGGCCCGCCT
GGCATTATGCCCAGTACATGACCTTATGGGACTTTCCTACTTGGCAGTACATCTACGTATTAGTCATCGC
TATTACCATGGTCGAGGTGAGCCCCACGTTCTGCTTCACTCTCCCCATCTCCCCCCCCTCCCCACCCCCA
ATTTTGTATTTATTTATTTTTTAATTATTTTGTGCAGCGATGGGGGCGGGGGGGGGGGGGGNSGCGCGCC
RGGSGGGGSGGGGSGGGGSGRGGGGSGGGGSGGGGCGAGGCGGAGAGGTGCGGCGGCAGCCAATCAGAGC
GGCGCGCTCCGAAAGTTTCCTTTTATGGCGAGGCGGCGGCGGCGGCGGCCCTATAAAAAGCGAAGCGCGC
GGCGGGCGGGAGTCGCTGCGCGCTGCCTTCGCCCCGTGCCCCGCTCCGCCGCCGCCTCGCGCCGCCCGCC
CCGGCTCTGACTGACCGCGTTACTCCCACAGGTGAGCGGGCGGGACGGCCCTTCTCCTCCGGGCTGTAAT
TAGCGCTTGGTTTAATGACGGCTTGTTTCTTTTCTGTGGCTGCGTGAAAGCCTTGAGGGGCTCCGGGAGG
GCCCTTTGTGCGGGGGGAGCGGCTCGGGGGGTGCGTGCGTGTGTGTGTGCGTGGGGAGCGCCGCGTGCGG
CTCCGCGCTGCCCGGCGGCTGTGAGCGCTGCGGGCGCGGCGCGGGGCTTTGTGCGCTCCGCAGTGTGCGC
GAGGGGAGCGCGGCCGGGGGCGGTGCCCCGCGGTGCGGGGGGGGCTGCGAGGGGAACAAAGGCTGCGTGC
GGGGTGTGTGCGTGGGGGGGTGAGCAGGGGGTGTGGGCGCGTCGGTCGGGCTGCAACCCCCCCTGCACCC
CCCTCCCCGAGTTGCTGAGCACGGCCCGGCTTCGGGTGCGGGGCTCCGTACGGGGCGTGGCGCGGGGCTC
GCCGTGCCGGGCGGGGGGTGGCGGCAGGTGGGGGTGCCGGGCGGGGCGGGGCCGCCTCGGGCCGGGGAGG
GCTCGGGGGAGGGGCGCGGCGGCCCCCGGAGCGCCGGCGGCTGTCGAGGCGCGGCGAGCCGCAGCCATTG
CCTTTTATGGTAATCGTGCGAGAGGGCGCAGGGACTTCCTTTGTCCCAAATCTGTGCGGAGCCGAAATCT
GGGAGGCGCCGCCGCACCCCCTCTAGCGGGCGCGGGGCGAAGCGGTGCGGCGCCGGCAGGAAGGAAATGG
GCGGGGAGGGCCTTCGTGCGTCGCCGCGCCGCCGTCCCCTTCTCCCTCTCCAGCCTCGGGGCTGTCCGCG
GGGGGACGGCTGCCTTCGGGGGGGACGGGGCAGGGCGGGGTTCGGCTTCTGGCGTGTGACCGGCGGCTCT
AGCTAGAGCCTCTGCTAACCATGTTCATGCCTTCTTCTTTTTCCTACAGCTCCTGGGCAACGTGCTGGTT
ATTGTGCTGTCTCATCATTTTGGCAAAGAATTCAGATCTTACGTAGCTAGCGGATCCCAATTGCTCGAGC
GGGATCAATTCCGCCCCCCCCCTAACGTTACTGGCCGAAGCCGCTTGGAATAAGGCCGGTGTGCGTTTGT
CTATATGTTATTTTCCACCATATTGCCGTCTTTTGGCAATGTGAGGGCCCGGAAACCTGGCCCTGTCTTC
TTGACGAGCATTCCTAGGGGTCTTTCCCCTCTCGCCAAAGGAATGCAAGGTCTGTTGAATGTCGTGAAGG
AAGCAGTTCCTCTGGAAGCTTCTTGAAGACAAACAACGTCTGTAGCGACCCTTTGCAGGCAGCGGAACCC
CCCACCTGGCGACAGGTGCCTCTGCGGCCAAAAGCCACGTGTATAAGATACACCTGCAAAGGCGGCACAA
CCCCAGTGCCACGTTGTGAGTTGGATAGTTGTGGAAAGAGTCAAATGGCTCTCCTCAAGCGTATTCAACA
AGGGGCTGAAGGATGCCCAGAAGGTACCCCATTGTATGGGATCTGATCTGGGGCCTCGGTGCACATGCTT
TACATGTGTTTAGTCGAGGTTAAAAAAACGTCTAGGCCCCCCGAACCACGGGGACGTGGTTTTCCTTTGA
AAAACACGATAATACCATGGTGAGCAAGGGCGAGGAGCTGTTCACCGGGGTGGTGCCCATCCTGGTCGAG
CTGGACGGCGACGTAAACGGCCACAAGTTCAGCGTGTCCGGCGAGGGCGAGGGCGATGCCACCTACGGCA
AGCTGACCCTGAAGTTCATCTGCACCACCGGCAAGCTGCCCGTGCCCTGGCCCACCCTCGTGACCACCCT
GACCTGGGGCGTGCAGTGCTTCAGCCGCTACCCCGACCACATGAAGCAGCACGACTTCTTCAAGTCCGCC
ATGCCCGAAGGCTACGTCCAGGAGCGCACCATCTTCTTCAAGGACGACGGCAACTACAAGACCCGCGCCG
AGGTGAAGTTCGAGGGCGACACCCTGGTGAACCGCATCGAGCTGAAGGGCATCGACTTCAAGGAGGACGG
CAACATCCTGGGGCACAAGCTGGAGTACAACTACATCAGCCACAACGTCTATATCACCGCCGACAAGCAG
AAGAACGGCATCAAGGCCAACTTCAAGATCCGCCACAACATCGAGGACGGCAGCGTGCAGCTCGCCGACC
ACTACCAGCAGAACACCCCCATCGGCGACGGCCCCGTGCTGCTGCCCGACAACCACTACCTGAGCACCCA
GTCCGCCCTGAGCAAAGACCCCAACGAGAAGCGCGATCACATGGTCCTGCTGGAGTTCGTGACCGCCGCC
GGGATCACTCTCGGCATGGACGAGCTGTACAAGTAAAGCGGCCGCGACTCTAGAGTCGAGTCTAGATATC
AGATCTTTTTCCCTCTGCCAAAAATTATGGGGACATCATGAAGCCCCTTGAGCATCTGACTTCTGGCTAA
TAAAGGAAATTTATTTTCATTGCAATAGTGTGTTGGAATTTTTTGTGTCTCTCACTCGGAAGGACATATG
GGAGGGCAAATCATTTAAAACATCAGAATGAGTATTTGGTTTAGAGTTTGGCAACATATGCCCATATGCT
GGCTGCCATGAACAAAGGTTGGCTATAAAGAGGTCATCAGTATATGAAACAGCCCCCTGCTGTCCATTCC
TTATTCCATAGAAAAGCCTTGACTTGAGGTTAGATTTTTTTTATATTTTGTTTTGTGTTATTTTTTTCTT
TAACATCCCTAAAATTTTCCTTACATGTTTTACTAGCCAGATTTTTCCTCCTCTCCTGACTACTCCCAGT
CATAGCTGTCCCTCTTCTCTTATGGAGATCCCTCGACCTGCAGCCCAAGCTTCTGCGAAGATACGGCCAC
GGGTGCTCTTGATCCTGTGGCTGATTTTGGACTGTGCTGCTCGCAGCTGCTGATGAATCACATACTTCCT
CCATTTTCTTCCACTGATTGACTGTTATAATTTCCCTAATTTCCAGGTCAAGGTGCTGTGCATTGTGGTA
ATAGATGTGACATGACGTCACTTCCAAAGGACCAATGAACATGTCTGACCAATTTCATATAATGTGAAAA
CGATTTTCATAGGCAGAATAAATAACATTTAAATTAAACTGGGCATCAGCGCAATTCAATTGGTTTGGTA
ATAGCAAGGGAAAATAGAATGAAGTGATCTCCAAAAAATAAGTACTTTTTGACTGTAAATAAAATTGTAA
GGAGTAAAAAGTACTTTTTTTTCTAAAAAAATGTAATTAAGTAAAAGTAAAAGTATTGATTTTTAATTGT
ACTCAAGTAAAGTAAAAATCCCCAAAAATAATACTTAAGTACAGTAATCAAGTAAAATTACTCAAGTACT
TTACACCTCTGGTTCTTGACCCCCTACCTTCAGCAAGCCCAGCAGATCCACTAGTTCTAGAGCGGCCGCC
ACCGCGGTGGAGCTCCAGCTTTTGTTCCCTTTAGTGAGGGTTAATTGCGCGCTTGGCGTAATCATGGTCA
TAGCTGTTTCCTGTGTGAAATTGTTATCCGCTCACAATTCCACACAACATACGAGCCGGAAGCATAAAGT
GTAAAGCCTGGGGTGCCTAATGAGTGAGCTAACTCACATTAATTGCGTTGCGCTCACTGCCCGCTTTCCA
GTCGGGAAACCTGTCGTGCCAGCTGCATTAATGAATCGGCCAACGCGCGGGGAGAGGCGGTTTGCGTATT
GGGCGCTCTTCCGCTTCCTCGCTCACTGACTCGCTGCGCTCGGTCGTTCGGCTGCGGCGAGCGGTATCAG
CTCACTCAAAGGCGGTAATACGGTTATCCACAGAATCAGGGGATAACGCAGGAAAGAACATGTGAGCAAA
AGGCCAGCAAAAGGCCAGGAACCGTAAAAAGGCCGCGTTGCTGGCGTTTTTCCATAGGCTCCGCCCCCCT
GACGAGCATCACAAAAATCGACGCTCAAGTCAGAGGTGGCGAAACCCGACAGGACTATAAAGATACCAGG
CGTTTCCCCCTGGAAGCTCCCTCGTGCGCTCTCCTGTTCCGACCCTGCCGCTTACCGGATACCTGTCCGC
CTTTCTCCCTTCGGGAAGCGTGGCGCTTTCTCATAGCTCACGCTGTAGGTATCTCAGTTCGGTGTAGGTC
GTTCGCTCCAAGCTGGGCTGTGTGCACGAACCCCCCGTTCAGCCCGACCGCTGCGCCTTATCCGGTAACT
ATCGTCTTGAGTCCAACCCGGTAAGACACGACTTATCGCCACTGGCAGCAGCCACTGGTAACAGGATTAG
CAGAGCGAGGTATGTAGGCGGTGCTACAGAGTTCTTGAAGTGGTGGCCTAACTACGGCTACACTAGAAGA
ACAGTATTTGGTATCTGCGCTCTGCTGAAGCCAGTTACCTTCGGAAAAAGAGTTGGTAGCTCTTGATCCG
GCAAACAAACCACCGCTGGTAGCGGTGGTTTTTTTGTTTGCAAGCAGCAGATTACGCGCAGAAAAAAAGG
ATCTCAAGAAGATCCTTTGATCTTTTCTACGGGGTCTGACGCTCAGTGGAACGAAAACTCACGTTAAGGG
ATTTTGGTCATGAGATTATCAAAAAGGATCTTCACCTAGATCCTTTTAAATTAAAAATGAAGTTTTAAAT
CAATCTAAAGTATATATGAGTAAACTTGGTCTGACAGTTACCAATGCTTAATCAGTGAGGCACCTATCTC
AGCGATCTGTCTATTTCGTTCATCCATAGTTGCCTGACTCCCCGTCGTGTAGATAACTACGATACGGGAG
GGCTTACCATCTGGCCCCAGTGCTGCAATGATACCGCGAGACCCACGCTCACCGGCTCCAGATTTATCAG
CAATAAACCAGCCAGCCGGAAGGGCCGAGCGCAGAAGTGGTCCTGCAACTTTATCCGCCTCCATCCAGTC
TATTAATTGTTGCCGGGAAGCTAGAGTAAGTAGTTCGCCAGTTAATAGTTTGCGCAACGTTGTTGCCATT
GCTACAGGCATCGTGGTGTCACGCTCGTCGTTTGGTATGGCTTCATTCAGCTCCGGTTCCCAACGATCAA
GGCGAGTTACATGATCCCCCATGTTGTGCAAAAAAGCGGTTAGCTCCTTCGGTCCTCCGATCGTTGTCAG
AAGTAAGTTGGCCGCAGTGTTATCACTCATGGTTATGGCAGCACTGCATAATTCTCTTACTGTCATGCCA
TCCGTAAGATGCTTTTCTGTGACTGGTGAGTACTCAACCAAGTCATTCTGAGAATAGTGTATGCGGCGAC
CGAGTTGCTCTTGCCCGGCGTCAATACGGGATAATACCGCGCCACATAGCAGAACTTTAAAAGTGCTCAT
CATTGGAAAACGTTCTTCGGGGCGAAAACTCTCAAGGATCTTACCGCTGTTGAGATCCAGTTCGATGTAA
CCCACTCGTGCACCCAACTGATCTTCAGCATCTTTTACTTTCACCAGCGTTTCTGGGTGAGCAAAAACAG
GAAGGCAAAATGCCGCAAAAAAGGGAATAAGGGCGACACGGAAATGTTGAATACTCATACTCTTCCTTTT
TCAATATTATTGAAGCATTTATCAGGGTTATTGTCTCATGAGCGGATACATATTTGAATGTATTTAGAAA
AATAAACAAATAGGGGTTCCGCGCACATTTCCCCGAAAAGTG
